Addgene plasmid #203838: pAAV-Syn1-fDIO-mScarlet-KASH-2a-Cre
Purpose: Flp-dependent Cre and mScarlet-KASH expression
Depositing lab: Ivo Spiegel. Depositing organization: Weizmann Institute of Science. Publication: Single genomic enhancers drive experience-dependent GABAergic plasticity to maintain sensory processing in the adult cortex. Roethler O, Zohar E, Cohen-Kashi Malina K, Bitan L, Gabel HW, Spiegel I. Neuron. 2023 Jun 20:S0896-6273(23)00399-9. doi: 10.1016/j.neuron.2023.05.026. PubMed 37354902.
Backbone
  Vector backbone: AAV
  Vector type: AAV
Growth in bacteria
  Bacterial resistance: Ampicillin, 100 μg/mL
  Growth temperature: 30°C
  Growth strain: NEB Stable
  Copy number: High Copy
Gene/Insert
  Gene/Insert name: Cre
  Species: M. musculus (mouse)
  Tag / fusion protein: mScarlet-KASH-2A (N terminal on insert)
  Cloning method: Gibson Cloning
Terms and licenses: Academic/Nonprofit Terms; Industry Terms: Not Available to Industry
How to cite: pAAV-Syn1-fDIO-mScarlet-KASH-2a-Cre was a gift from Ivo Spiegel (Addgene plasmid # 203838 ; http://n2t.net/addgene:203838 ; RRID:Addgene_203838)
