[The description below was written by a language model from this plasmid's Addgene catalogue record and pLannotate feature annotations shown in this document.]
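Description:
pAAV-Syn1-fDIO-mScarlet-KASH-2a-Cre is an adeno-associated virus transfer plasmid for producing recombinant AAV that delivers a Flp-dependent, neuron-restricted expression cassette. It is maintained in bacteria through a high-copy ColE1/pUC-type origin and an ampicillin resistance gene (β-lactamase with its own promoter), and it also carries an f1 phage origin. The cassette is flanked by AAV2 inverted terminal repeats, which direct replication and packaging of the intervening DNA into viral particles. One ITR is annotated in full, while the other is detected only as short fragments in the sequencing-derived record. This may reflect the difficulty of reading or annotating these repeats rather than a real truncation.

The payload is driven by the human synapsin I promoter, which confers neuron-specific expression, and is followed by a WPRE to enhance transcript stability and expression and by a human growth hormone polyadenylation signal. Between these elements, a single open reading frame sits in the antisense orientation relative to the promoter. It encodes the red fluorescent protein mScarlet fused to a KASH nuclear-envelope targeting domain (annotated as a SYNE3 fragment), followed by a 2A peptide, named in the record but not annotated, and then Cre recombinase. The inverted cassette is bracketed by FRT sites in an fDIO arrangement. The short flanking "β-globin intron" hits probably mark the second, variant FRT pair, though the table does not identify them as such. Flp recombinase flips the cassette into the sense orientation, so only Flp-expressing neurons produce Cre together with a nuclear-envelope-anchored red label. This converts Flp activity into Cre activity for intersectional genetic manipulation, and the KASH tag marks nuclei of the recombined cells. Although the catalogue lists the insert species as mouse, Cre originates from bacteriophage P1.
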