Features (pLannotate 1.2.2; 23 found; start..end, strand, type, name):
      9..456     +  promoter       hSyn promoter: human synapsin I promoter; confers neuron-specific expression (Kügler et al., 2003)
    463..480     +  misc_feature   MCS (fragment): pUC18/19 multiple cloning site
    487..520     +  protein_bind   FRT (minimal): supports FLP-mediated excision but not integration (Turan and Bode, 2011) FLP recombinase from the Saccharomyces cerevisiae 2μ plasmid
    521..570     -  intron         β-globin intron (fragment): internally truncated intron from human β-globin
    613..1643    -  CDS            Cre (fragment): site-specific recombinase Cre is a site-specific recombinase from bacteriophage P1. Recombination occurs at loxP sequences.
   1741..2013    -  CDS            SYNE3 (fragment): SYNE3_HUMAN - Also known as C14orf139 From Homo sapiens (Human).
   2005..2700    -  CDS            mScarlet: mScarlet is a basic (constitutively fluorescent) red fluorescent protein published in 2016, derived from synthetic construct. It has moderate acid sensitivity.
   2746..2779    -  protein_bind   FRT (minimal): supports FLP-mediated excision but not integration (Turan and Bode, 2011) FLP recombinase from the Saccharomyces cerevisiae 2μ plasmid
   2780..2830    -  intron         β-globin intron (fragment): internally truncated intron from human β-globin
   2864..2888    +  misc_feature   MCS (fragment): pBluescript multiple cloning site
   2888..3476    +  misc_feature   WPRE: woodchuck hepatitis virus posttranscriptional regulatory element
   3508..3984    +  polyA_signal   hGH poly(A) signal: human growth hormone polyadenylation signal
   4024..4164    +  repeat_region  AAV2 ITR: inverted terminal repeat of adeno-associated virus serotype 2 inverted
   4169..4220    -  misc_feature   bom (fragment): basis of mobility region from pBR322
   4239..4694    +  rep_origin     f1 ori (sequence partly withheld): f1 bacteriophage origin of replication; arrow indicates direction of (+) strand synthesis
   4695..4744    -  misc_feature   bom (fragment): basis of mobility region from pBR322
   4846..4881    -  CDS            rop (fragment): Rop protein, which maintains plasmids at low copy number; rop
   4976..5080    +  promoter       AmpR promoter: bla
   5081..5941    +  CDS            AmpR: β-lactamase; bla; confers resistance to ampicillin, carbenicillin, and related antibiotics
   6112..6700    +  rep_origin     ori: high-copy-number ColE1/pMB1/pBR322/pUC origin of replication
   6773..6800    +  repeat_region  AAV2 ITR (fragment): inverted terminal repeat of adeno-associated virus serotype 2 inverted
   6829..6856    +  repeat_region  AAV2 ITR (fragment): inverted terminal repeat of adeno-associated virus serotype 2 inverted
   6919..6985    +  CDS            small t antigen (fragment): SV40 (simian virus 40) small t antigen
>Addgene plasmid #203838 | pAAV-Syn1-fDIO-mScarlet-KASH-2a-Cre | addgene full sequence | sequence record 403388 | Addgene NGS Result
TGCGTATGAGTGCAAGTGGGTTTTAGGACCAGGATGAGGCGGGGTGGGGGTGCCTACCTGACGACCGACC
CCGACCCACTGGACAAGCACCCAACCCCCATTCCCCAAATTGCGCATCCCCTATCAGAGAGGGGGAGGGG
AAACAGGATGCGGCGAGGCGCGTGCGCACTGCCAGCTTCAGCACCGCGGACAGTGCCTTCGCCCCCGCCT
GGCGGCGCGCGCCACCGCCGCCTCAGCACTGAAGGCGCGCTGACGTCACTCGCCGGTCCCCCGCAAACTC
CCCTTCCCGGCCACCTTGGTCGCGTCCGCGCCGCCGCCGGCCCAGCCGGACCGCACCACGCGAGGCGCGA
GATAGGGGGGCACGGGCGCGACCATCTGCGCTGCGGCGCCGGCGACTCAGCGCTGCCTCAGTCTGCGGTG
GGCAGCGGAGGAGTCGTGTCGTGCCTGAGAGCGCAGGGTACCGGATCCTCTAGAGTCGACTCCGGAGAAG
TTCCTATTCTCTAGAAAGTATAGGAACTTCGCAGAATGGTAGCTGGATTGTAGCTGCTATTAGCAATATG
AAACCTCTTAGAAGTTCCTATTCTTCAAAAGGTATAGGAACTTCGGCGCGCCCTAATCGCCATCTTCCAG
CAGGCGCACCATTGCCCCTGTTTCACTATCCAGGTTACGGATATAGTTCATGACAATATTTACATTGGTC
CAGCCACCAGCTTGCATGATCTCCGGTATTGAAACTCCAGCGCGGGCCATATCTCGCGCGGCTCCGACAC
GGGCACTGTGTCCAGACCAGGCCAGGTATCTCTGACCAGAGTCATCCTTAGCGCCGTAAATCAATCGATG
AGTTGCTTCAAAAATCCCTTCCAGGGCGCGAGTTGATAGCTGGCTGGTGGCAGATGGCGCGGCAACACCA
TTTTTTCTGACCCGGCAAAACAGGTAGTTATTCGGATCATCAGCTACACCAGAGACGGAAATCCATCGCT
CGACCAGTTTAGTTACCCCCAGGCTAAGTGCCTTCTCTACACCTGCGGTGCTAACCAGCGTTTTCGTTCT
GCCAATATGGATTAACATTCTCCCACCGTCAGTACGTGAGATATCTTTAACCCTGATCCTGGCAATTTCG
GCTATACGTAACAGGGTGTTATAAGCAATCCCCAGAAATGCCAGATTACGTATATCCTGGCAGCGATCGC
TATTTTCCATGAGTGAACGAACCTGGTCGAAATCAGTGCGTTCGAACGCTAGAGCCTGTTTTGCACGTTC
ACCGGCATCAACGTTTTCTTTTCGGATCCGCCGCATAACCAGTGAAACAGCATTGCTGTCACTTGGTCGT
GGCAGCCCGGACCGACGATGAAGCATGTTTAGCTGGCCCAAATGTTGCTGGATAGTTTTTACTGCCAGAC
CGCGCGCCTGAAGATATAGAAGATAATCGCGAACATCTTCAGGTTCTGCGGGAAACCATTTCCGGTTATT
CAACTTGCACCATGCCGCCCACGACCGGCAAACGGACAGAAGCATTTTCCAGGTATGCTCAGAAAACGCC
TGGCGATCCCTGAACATGTCCATCAGGTTCTTGCGAACCTCATCACTCGTTGCATCGACCGGTAATGCAG
GCAAATTTTGGTGTACGGTCAGTAAATTGGACACCTTCCTCTTCTTCTTGGGGGTTCTGAAAGCGCTTGG
GCCAGGATTCTCCTCGACGTCACCGCATGTTAGCAGACTTCCTCTGCCCTCTCCACTGCCGGTGGGAGGT
GGCCCGTTGGTGTACCGCAGCATGGGGTAGAAGGATCGGGCAAAGTTGTTGGCCTGGGTGCAGCTGTAGT
CATCTTCAGAGGCAGGTAGCAGGCAGGCCAGGAGCAGCAGCAGCAGCAGAAGCAGCTGCAACGGTAGCGC
TGCCCTGATCACCCTTGAGAGGAAGGAGCGTCTCGGCTGGGAGCTGCCGGGGCTGTCGAGGTGGGGCATC
CTGCTGTCTGTCTCCTCCTCCTCCTCTCGAGATCTGAGTCCGGACTTGTACAGCTCGTCCATGCCGCCGG
TGGAGTGGCGGCCCTCGGAGCGTTCGTACTGTTCCACCACGGTGTAGTCCTCGTTGTGGGAGGTGATGTC
CAACTTGCGGTCGACGTTGTAGGCGCCGGGCATCTGCACGGGCTTCTTGGCCTTGTAGGTGGTCTTGAAG
TCCGCCAGGTAGCGTCCGCCGTCCTTCAGGCGCAGGGCCATCTTAATGTCGCCCTTCAGCACGCCGTCCT
CGGGGTACAACCGCTCGGTGGACGCTTCCCAGCCCATTGTCTTCTTCTGCATTACGGGGCCGTCAGGAGG
GAAGTTGGTGCCGCGGAGCTTCACCTTGTAGATCAGGGTGCCGTCCTCCAGGGAGGTGTCCTGGGTCACG
GTCACGGCGCCGCCGTCCTCGAAGTTCATCACGCGCTCCCACTTGAAGCCCTCGGGGAAGGACTGCTTAT
AGTAGTCGGGGATGTCGGCGGGGTGCTTGGTGAAGGCCCTGGAGCCGTACATGAACTGAGGGGACAGGAT
GTCCCAGGAGAAGGGCAGGGGGCCACCCTTGGTCACCTTCAGCTTGGCGGTCTGGGTGCCCTCGTAGGGG
CGGCCCTCGCCCTCGCCCTCGATCTCGAACTCGTGGCCGTTCATGGAGCCCTCCATGTGCACCTTGAACC
GCATGAACTCCTTGATCACTGCCTCGCCCTTGCTCACCATCAGATCTTCTTCGCTAATCAGTTTCTGTTC
CATGGTGGCGCTAGCGAAGTTCCTATACTTTCTAGAGAATAGGAACTTCTTGCCTTAACCCAGAAATTAT
CACTGTTATTCTTTAGAATGGTGCAAAGAGAAGTTCCTATACCTTTTGAAGAATAGGAACTTCGAATTCG
ATATCAAGCTTATCGATAATCAACCTCTGGATTACAAAATTTGTGAAAGATTGACTGGTATTCTTAACTA
TGTTGCTCCTTTTACGCTATGTGGATACGCTGCTTTAATGCCTTTGTATCATGCTATTGCTTCCCGTATG
GCTTTCATTTTCTCCTCCTTGTATAAATCCTGGTTGCTGTCTCTTTATGAGGAGTTGTGGCCCGTTGTCA
GGCAACGTGGCGTGGTGTGCACTGTGTTTGCTGACGCAACCCCCACTGGTTGGGGCATTGCCACCACCTG
TCAGCTCCTTTCCGGGACTTTCGCTTTCCCCCTCCCTATTGCCACGGCGGAACTCATCGCCGCCTGCCTT
GCCCGCTGCTGGACAGGGGCTCGGCTGTTGGGCACTGACAATTCCGTGGTGTTGTCGGGGAAATCATCGT
CCTTTCCTTGGCTGCTCGCCTATGTTGCCACCTGGATTCTGCGCGGGACGTCCTTCTGCTACGTCCCTTC
GGCCCTCAATCCAGCGGACCTTCCTTCCCGCGGCCTGCTGCCGGCTCTGCGGCCTCTTCCGCGTCTTCGC
CTTCGCCCTCAGACGAGTCGGATCTCCCTTTGGGCCGCCTCCCCGCATCGATACCGAGCGCTGCTCGAGA
GATCTACGGGTGGCATCCCTGTGACCCCTCCCCAGTGCCTCTCCTGGCCCTGGAAGTTGCCACTCCAGTG
CCCACCAGCCTTGTCCTAATAAAATTAAGTTGCATCATTTTGTCTGACTAGGTGTCCTTCTATAATATTA
TGGGGTGGAGGGGGGTGGTATGGAGCAAGGGGCAAGTTGGGAAGACAACCTGTAGGGCCTGCGGGGTCTA
TTGGGAACCAAGCTGGAGTGCAGTGGCACAATCTTGGCTCACTGCAATCTCCGCCTCCTGGGTTCAAGCG
ATTCTCCTGCCTCAGCCTCCCGAGTTGTTGGGATTCCAGGCATGCATGACCAGGCTCAGCTAATTTTTGT
TTTTTTGGTAGAGACGGGGTTTCACCATATTGGCCAGGCTGGTCTCCAACTCCTAATCTCAGGTGATCTA
CCCACCTTGGCCTCCCAAATTGCTGGGATTACAGGCGTGAACCACTGCTCCCTTCCCTGTCCTTCTGATT
TTGTAGGTAACCACGTGCGGACCGAGCGGCCGCAGGAACCCCTAGTGATGGAGTTGGCCACTCCCTCTCT
GCGCGCTCGCTCGCTCACTGAGGCCGGGCGACCAAAGGTCGCCCGACGCCCGGGCTTTGCCCGGGCGGCC
TCAGTGAGCGAGCGAGCGCGCAGCTGCCTGCAGGGGCGCCTGATGCGGTATTTTCTCCTTACGCATCTGT
GCGGTATTTCACACCGCATA
[95 nt withheld, positions 4221-4315]
T
[46 nt withheld, positions 4317-4362]
C
[141 nt withheld, positions 4364-4504]
CCTTTGACGTTGGAGTCCACGTTCTTT
[37 nt withheld, positions 4532-4568]
ACTCTATCTCGGGCTATTCTTTTGATTTATAAGGGATTTTGCCGATTTCGGTCTATTGGTTAAAAAATGA
GCTGATTTAACAAAAATTTAACGCGAATTTTAACAAAATATTAACGTTTACAATTTTATGGTGCACTCTC
AGTACAATCTGCTCTGATGCCGCATAGTTAAGCCAGCCCCGACACCCGCCAACACCCGCTGACGCGCCCT
GACGGGCTTGTCTGCTCCCGGCATCCGCTTACAGACAAGCTGTGACCGTCTCCGGGAGCTGCATGTGTCA
GAGGTTTTCACCGTCATCACCGAAACGCGCGAGACGAAAGGGCCTCGTGATACGCCTATTTTTATAGGTT
AATGTCATGATAATAATGGTTTCTTAGACGTCAGGTGGCACTTTTCGGGGAAATGTGCGCGGAACCCCTA
TTTGTTTATTTTTCTAAATACATTCAAATATGTATCCGCTCATGAGACAATAACCCTGATAAATGCTTCA
ATAATATTGAAAAAGGAAGAGTATGAGTATTCAACATTTCCGTGTCGCCCTTATTCCCTTTTTTGCGGCA
TTTTGCCTTCCTGTTTTTGCTCACCCAGAAACGCTGGTGAAAGTAAAAGATGCTGAAGATCAGTTGGGTG
CACGAGTGGGTTACATCGAACTGGATCTCAACAGCGGTAAGATCCTTGAGAGTTTTCGCCCCGAAGAACG
TTTTCCAATGATGAGCACTTTTAAAGTTCTGCTATGTGGCGCGGTATTATCCCGTATTGACGCCGGGCAA
GAGCAACTCGGTCGCCGCATACACTATTCTCAGAATGACTTGGTTGAGTACTCACCAGTCACAGAAAAGC
ATCTTACGGATGGCATGACAGTAAGAGAATTATGCAGTGCTGCCATAACCATGAGTGATAACACTGCGGC
CAACTTACTTCTGACAACGATCGGAGGACCGAAGGAGCTAACCGCTTTTTTGCACAACATGGGGGATCAT
GTAACTCGCCTTGATCGTTGGGAACCGGAGCTGAATGAAGCCATACCAAACGACGAGCGTGACACCACGA
TGCCTGTAGCAATGGCAACAACGTTGCGCAAACTATTAACTGGCGAACTACTTACTCTAGCTTCCCGGCA
ACAATTAATAGACTGGATGGAGGCGGATAAAGTTGCAGGACCACTTCTGCGCTCGGCCCTTCCGGCTGGC
TGGTTTATTGCTGATAAATCTGGAGCCGGTGAGCGTGGGTCTCGCGGTATCATTGCAGCACTGGGGCCAG
ATGGTAAGCCCTCCCGTATCGTAGTTATCTACACGACGGGGAGTCAGGCAACTATGGATGAACGAAATAG
ACAGATCGCTGAGATAGGTGCCTCACTGATTAAGCATTGGTAACTGTCAGACCAAGTTTACTCATATATA
CTTTAGATTGATTTAAAACTTCATTTTTAATTTAAAAGGATCTAGGTGAAGATCCTTTTTGATAATCTCA
TGACCAAAATCCCTTAACGTGAGTTTTCGTTCCACTGAGCGTCAGACCCCGTAGAAAAGATCAAAGGATC
TTCTTGAGATCCTTTTTTTCTGCGCGTAATCTGCTGCTTGCAAACAAAAAAACCACCGCTACCAGCGGTG
GTTTGTTTGCCGGATCAAGAGCTACCAACTCTTTTTCCGAAGGTAACTGGCTTCAGCAGAGCGCAGATAC
CAAATACTGTTCTTCTAGTGTAGCCGTAGTTAGGCCACCACTTCAAGAACTCTGTAGCACCGCCTACATA
CCTCGCTCTGCTAATCCTGTTACCAGTGGCTGCTGCCAGTGGCGATAAGTCGTGTCTTACCGGGTTGGAC
TCAAGACGATAGTTACCGGATAAGGCGCAGCGGTCGGGCTGAACGGGGGGTTCGTGCACACAGCCCAGCT
TGGAGCGAACGACCTACACCGAACTGAGATACCTACAGCGTGAGCTATGAGAAAGCGCCACGCTTCCCGA
AGGGAGAAAGGCGGACAGGTATCCGGTAAGCGGCAGGGTCGGAACAGGAGAGCGCACGAGGGAGCTTCCA
GGGGGAAACGCCTGGTATCTTTATAGTCCTGTCGGGTTTCGCCACCTCTGACTTGAGCGTCGATTTTTGT
GATGCTCGTCAGGGGGGCGGAGCCTATGGAAAAACGCCAGCAACGCGGCCTTTTTACGGTTCCTGGCCTT
TTGCTGGCCTTTTGCTCACATGTCCTGCAGGCAGCTGCGCGCTCGCTCGCTCACTGAGGCCGCCCGGGCG
TCGGGCGACCTTTGGTCGCCCGGCCTCAGTGAGCGAGCGAGCGCGCAGAGAGGGAGTGGCCAACTCCATC
ACTAGGGGTTCCTGCGGCCGCACGCGTAAGCTTTGCAAAGATGGATAAAGTTTTAAACAGAGAGGAATCT
TTGCAGCTAATGGACCTTCTAGGTCTTGAAAGGAGTGGGAATTGGCT
